>Addgene plasmid #149364 | pcDNA3-RTP1S | depositor full sequence | sequence record 296736 | pcDNA3-RTP1S sequence 6067 bps
GACGGATCGGGAGATCTCCCGATCCCCTATGGTCGACTCTCAGTACAATCTGCTCTGATGCCGCATAGTT
AAGCCAGTATCTGCTCCCTGCTTGTGTGTTGGAGGTCGCTGAGTAGTGCGCGAGCAAAATTTAAGCTACA
ACAAGGCAAGGCTTGACCGACAATTGCATGAAGAATCTGCTTAGGGTTAGGCGTTTTGCGCTGCTTCGCG
ATGTACGGGCCAGATATACGCGTTGACATTGATTATTGACTAGTTATTAATAGTAATCAATTACGGGGTC
ATTAGTTCATAGCCCATATATGGAGTTCCGCGTTACATAACTTACGGTAAATGGCCCGCCTGGCTGACCG
CCCAACGACCCCCGCCCATTGACGTCAATAATGACGTATGTTCCCATAGTAACGCCAATAGGGACTTTCC
ATTGACGTCAATGGGTGGACTATTTACGGTAAACTGCCCACTTGGCAGTACATCAAGTGTATCATATGCC
AAGTACGCCCCCTATTGACGTCAATGACGGTAAATGGCCCGCCTGGCATTATGCCCAGTACATGACCTTA
TGGGACTTTCCTACTTGGCAGTACATCTACGTATTAGTCATCGCTATTACCATGGTGATGCGGTTTTGGC
AGTACATCAATGGGCGTGGATAGCGGTTTGACTCACGGGGATTTCCAAGTCTCCACCCCATTGACGTCAA
TGGGAGTTTGTTTTGGCACCAAAATCAACGGGACTTTCCAAAATGTCGTAACAACTCCGCCCCATTGACG
CAAATGGGCGGTAGGCGTGTACGGTGGGAGGTCTATATAAGCAGAGCTCTCTGGCTAACTAGAGAACCCA
CTGCTTACTGGCTTATCGAAATTAATACGACTCACTATAGGGAGACCCAAGCTTGCCACCATGTGTAAGA
GTGTGACCACAGGTGAGTGGAAGAAGGTCTTCTACGAGAAGATGGAGGAGGTGAAGCCAGCGGACAGCTG
GGACTTCATCATAGACCCCAACCTCAAGCACAATGTGTTGGCCCCTGGCTGGAAGCAGTACCTGGAACTT
CATGCCTCAGGCAGGTTCCACTGTTCCTGGTGCTGGCACACCTGGCAGTCACCCCATGTAGTCATCCTCT
TCCACATGTACCTGGACAAGGCTCAGCGCGCTGGTTCGGTGCGCATGCGTGTGTTCAAGCAGCTCTGCTA
CGAGTGCGGTACAGCACGGCTGGATGAGTCCAGCATGCTGGAGGAGAACATCGAAAGCCTGGTGGACAAC
CTCATCACCAGTTTGCGAGAGCAGTGCTACGGGGAGCGTGGTGGCCACTACCGCATCCATGTGGCCAGCC
GGCAGGACAACCGGCGACACCGCGGAGAGTTCTGCGAGGCCTGCCAGGAAGGCATCGTGCACTGGAAGCC
CAGTGAGAAGCTGCTGGAGGAGGAGGCGACCACCTACACCTTCTCCCGTGCTCCCAGCCCCACCAAACCG
CAGGCTGAAACAGGCTCAGGCTGCAACTTCTGCTCCATTCCCTGGTGCTTATTTTGGGCCACGGTTTTGA
TGCTCATCATCTACCTGCAATTCTCCTTCCGTACTTCTGTCTAAGCGGCCGCTCGAGCATGCATCTAGAG
GGCCCTATTCTATAGTGTCACCTAAATGCTAGAGCTCGCTGATCAGCCTCGACTGTGCCTTCTAGTTGCC
AGCCATCTGTTGTTTGCCCCTCCCCCGTGCCTTCCTTGACCCTGGAAGGTGCCACTCCCACTGTCCTTTC
CTAATAAAATGAGGAAATTGCATCGCATTGTCTGAGTAGGTGTCATTCTATTCTGGGGGGTGGGGTGGGG
CAGGACAGCAAGGGGGAGGATTGGGAAGACAATAGCAGGCATGCTGGGGATGCGGTGGGCTCTATGGCTT
CTGAGGCGGAAAGAACCAGCTGGGGCTCTAGGGGGTATCCCC
[124 nt withheld, positions 1933-2056]
C
[32 nt withheld, positions 2058-2089]
CA
[57 nt withheld, positions 2092-2148]
A
[49 nt withheld, positions 2150-2198]
CCTTTGACGTTGGAGTCCACGTTCTTT
[37 nt withheld, positions 2226-2262]
ACCCTATCTCGGTCTATTCTTTTGATTTATAAGGGATTTTGGGGATTTCGGCCTATTGGTTAAAAAATGA
GCTGATTTAACAAAAATTTAACGCGAATTAATTCTGTGGAATGTGTGTCAGTTAGGGTGTGGAAAGTCCC
CAGGCTCCCCAGGCAGGCAGAAGTATGCAAAGCATGCATCTCAATTAGTCAGCAACCAGGTGTGGAAAGT
CCCCAGGCTCCCCAGCAGGCAGAAGTATGCAAAGCATGCATCTCAATTAGTCAGCAACCATAGTCCCGCC
CCTAACTCCGCCCATCCCGCCCCTAACTCCGCCCAGTTCCGCCCATTCTCCGCCCCATGGCTGACTAATT
TTTTTTATTTATGCAGAGGCCGAGGCCGCCTCTGCCTCTGAGCTATTCCAGAAGTAGTGAGGAGGCTTTT
TTGGAGGCCTAGGCTTTTGCAAAAAGCTCCCGGGAGCTTGTATATCCATTTTCGGATCTGATCAAGAGAC
AGGATGAGGATCGTTTCGCATGATTGAACAAGATGGATTGCACGCAGGTTCTCCGGCCGCTTGGGTGGAG
AGGCTATTCGGCTATGACTGGGCACAACAGACAATCGGCTGCTCTGATGCCGCCGTGTTCCGGCTGTCAG
CGCAGGGGCGCCCGGTTCTTTTTGTCAAGACCGACCTGTCCGGTGCCCTGAATGAACTGCAGGACGAGGC
AGCGCGGCTATCGTGGCTGGCCACGACGGGCGTTCCTTGCGCAGCTGTGCTCGACGTTGTCACTGAAGCG
GGAAGGGACTGGCTGCTATTGGGCGAAGTGCCGGGGCAGGATCTCCTGTCATCTCACCTTGCTCCTGCCG
AGAAAGTATCCATCATGGCTGATGCAATGCGGCGGCTGCATACGCTTGATCCGGCTACCTGCCCATTCGA
CCACCAAGCGAAACATCGCATCGAGCGAGCACGTACTCGGATGGAAGCCGGTCTTGTCGATCAGGATGAT
CTGGACGAAGAGCATCAGGGGCTCGCGCCAGCCGAACTGTTCGCCAGGCTCAAGGCGCGCATGCCCGACG
GCGAGGATCTCGTCGTGACCCATGGCGATGCCTGCTTGCCGAATATCATGGTGGAAAATGGCCGCTTTTC
TGGATTCATCGACTGTGGCCGGCTGGGTGTGGCGGACCGCTATCAGGACATAGCGTTGGCTACCCGTGAT
ATTGCTGAAGAGCTTGGCGGCGAATGGGCTGACCGCTTCCTCGTGCTTTACGGTATCGCCGCTCCCGATT
CGCAGCGCATCGCCTTCTATCGCCTTCTTGACGAGTTCTTCTGAGCGGGACTCTGGGGTTCGAAATGACC
GACCAAGCGACGCCCAACCTGCCATCACGAGATTTCGATTCCACCGCCGCCTTCTATGAAAGGTTGGGCT
TCGGAATCGTTTTCCGGGACGCCGGCTGGATGATCCTCCAGCGCGGGGATCTCATGCTGGAGTTCTTCGC
CCACCCCAACTTGTTTATTGCAGCTTATAATGGTTACAAATAAAGCAATAGCATCACAAATTTCACAAAT
AAAGCATTTTTTTCACTGCATTCTAGTTGTGGTTTGTCCAAACTCATCAATGTATCTTATCATGTCTGTA
TACCGTCGACCTCTAGCTAGAGCTTGGCGTAATCATGGTCATAGCTGTTTCCTGTGTGAAATTGTTATCC
GCTCACAATTCCACACAACATACGAGCCGGAAGCATAAAGTGTAAAGCCTGGGGTGCCTAATGAGTGAGC
TAACTCACATTAATTGCGTTGCGCTCACTGCCCGCTTTCCAGTCGGGAAACCTGTCGTGCCAGCTGCATT
AATGAATCGGCCAACGCGCGGGGAGAGGCGGTTTGCGTATTGGGCGCTCTTCCGCTTCCTCGCTCACTGA
CTCGCTGCGCTCGGTCGTTCGGCTGCGGCGAGCGGTATCAGCTCACTCAAAGGCGGTAATACGGTTATCC
ACAGAATCAGGGGATAACGCAGGAAAGAACATGTGAGCAAAAGGCCAGCAAAAGGCCAGGAACCGTAAAA
AGGCCGCGTTGCTGGCGTTTTTCCATAGGCTCCGCCCCCCTGACGAGCATCACAAAAATCGACGCTCAAG
TCAGAGGTGGCGAAACCCGACAGGACTATAAAGATACCAGGCGTTTCCCCCTGGAAGCTCCCTCGTGCGC
TCTCCTGTTCCGACCCTGCCGCTTACCGGATACCTGTCCGCCTTTCTCCCTTCGGGAAGCGTGGCGCTTT
CTCAATGCTCACGCTGTAGGTATCTCAGTTCGGTGTAGGTCGTTCGCTCCAAGCTGGGCTGTGTGCACGA
ACCCCCCGTTCAGCCCGACCGCTGCGCCTTATCCGGTAACTATCGTCTTGAGTCCAACCCGGTAAGACAC
GACTTATCGCCACTGGCAGCAGCCACTGGTAACAGGATTAGCAGAGCGAGGTATGTAGGCGGTGCTACAG
AGTTCTTGAAGTGGTGGCCTAACTACGGCTACACTAGAAGGACAGTATTTGGTATCTGCGCTCTGCTGAA
GCCAGTTACCTTCGGAAAAAGAGTTGGTAGCTCTTGATCCGGCAAACAAACCACCGCTGGTAGCGGTGGT
TTTTTTGTTTGCAAGCAGCAGATTACGCGCAGAAAAAAAGGATCTCAAGAAGATCCTTTGATCTTTTCTA
CGGGGTCTGACGCTCAGTGGAACGAAAACTCACGTTAAGGGATTTTGGTCATGAGATTATCAAAAAGGAT
CTTCACCTAGATCCTTTTAAATTAAAAATGAAGTTTTAAATCAATCTAAAGTATATATGAGTAAACTTGG
TCTGACAGTTACCAATGCTTAATCAGTGAGGCACCTATCTCAGCGATCTGTCTATTTCGTTCATCCATAG
TTGCCTGACTCCCCGTCGTGTAGATAACTACGATACGGGAGGGCTTACCATCTGGCCCCAGTGCTGCAAT
GATACCGCGAGACCCACGCTCACCGGCTCCAGATTTATCAGCAATAAACCAGCCAGCCGGAAGGGCCGAG
CGCAGAAGTGGTCCTGCAACTTTATCCGCCTCCATCCAGTCTATTAATTGTTGCCGGGAAGCTAGAGTAA
GTAGTTCGCCAGTTAATAGTTTGCGCAACGTTGTTGCCATTGCTACAGGCATCGTGGTGTCACGCTCGTC
GTTTGGTATGGCTTCATTCAGCTCCGGTTCCCAACGATCAAGGCGAGTTACATGATCCCCCATGTTGTGC
AAAAAAGCGGTTAGCTCCTTCGGTCCTCCGATCGTTGTCAGAAGTAAGTTGGCCGCAGTGTTATCACTCA
TGGTTATGGCAGCACTGCATAATTCTCTTACTGTCATGCCATCCGTAAGATGCTTTTCTGTGACTGGTGA
GTACTCAACCAAGTCATTCTGAGAATAGTGTATGCGGCGACCGAGTTGCTCTTGCCCGGCGTCAATACGG
GATAATACCGCGCCACATAGCAGAACTTTAAAAGTGCTCATCATTGGAAAACGTTCTTCGGGGCGAAAAC
TCTCAAGGATCTTACCGCTGTTGAGATCCAGTTCGATGTAACCCACTCGTGCACCCAACTGATCTTCAGC
ATCTTTTACTTTCACCAGCGTTTCTGGGTGAGCAAAAACAGGAAGGCAAAATGCCGCAAAAAAGGGAATA
AGGGCGACACGGAAATGTTGAATACTCATACTCTTCCTTTTTCAATATTATTGAAGCATTTATCAGGGTT
ATTGTCTCATGAGCGGATACATATTTGAATGTATTTAGAAAAATAAACAAATAGGGGTTCCGCGCACATT
TCCCCGAAAAGTGCCACCTGACGTC
Features (pLannotate 1.2.2; 21 found; start..end, strand, type, name):
     36..80      -  misc_feature   bom (fragment): basis of mobility region from pBR322
    235..614     +  enhancer       CMV enhancer: human cytomegalovirus immediate early enhancer
    615..818     +  promoter       CMV promoter: human cytomegalovirus (CMV) immediate early promoter
    814..847     +  LTR            5' LTR (truncated) (fragment): truncated 5' long terminal repeat (LTR) from HIV-1
    863..881     +  promoter       T7 promoter: promoter for bacteriophage T7 RNA polymerase
    886..1581    +  CDS            Rtp1 (fragment): RTP1_MOUSE - Also known as Gm604. Experimental evidence at protein level: Swiss-Prot protein existence level 1. Specifically promotes functional cell surface expression of olfactory receptors, but not of other GPCRs. From Mus musculus (Mouse).
   1619..1637    -  promoter       SP6 promoter: promoter for bacteriophage SP6 RNA polymerase
   1663..1887    +  polyA_signal   bGH poly(A) signal: bovine growth hormone polyadenylation signal
   1891..1912    +  promoter       SV40 promoter (fragment): SV40 enhancer and early promoter
   1933..2361    +  rep_origin     f1 ori (sequence partly withheld): f1 bacteriophage origin of replication; arrow indicates direction of (+) strand synthesis
   2375..2705    +  promoter       SV40 promoter: SV40 enhancer and early promoter
   2772..3563    +  CDS            neo: KKA2_KLEPN - Also known as kan, nptII. Experimental evidence at protein level: Swiss-Prot protein existence level 1. Resistance to kanamycin, neomycin, paromomycin, ribostamycin, butirosin and gentamicin B. From Klebsiella pneumoniae.
   3587..3745    +  CDS            ble (fragment): BLE_KLEPN - Experimental evidence at protein level: Swiss-Prot protein existence level 1. Binding protein with a strong affinity to the bleomycin family of antibiotics. Binds to CL990; an antimitotic-antibiotic compound. From Klebsiella pneumoniae.
   3740..3861    +  polyA_signal   SV40 poly(A) signal: SV40 polyadenylation signal
   3934..3950    -  protein_bind   lac operator: The lac repressor binds to the lac operator to inhibit transcription in E. coli. This inhibition can be relieved by adding lactose or isopropyl-β-D-thiogalactopyranoside (IPTG). lac repressor encoded by lacI
   3958..3988    -  promoter       lac promoter: promoter for the E. coli lac operon
   4003..4024    -  protein_bind   CAP binding site: CAP binding activates transcription in the presence of cAMP. E. coli catabolite activator protein
   4037..4129    -  CDS            lacI (fragment): lac repressor; lacI; The lac repressor binds to the lac operator to inhibit transcription in E. coli. This inhibition can be relieved by adding lactose or isopropyl-β-D-thiogalactopyranoside (IPTG).
   4312..4900    -  rep_origin     ori: high-copy-number ColE1/pMB1/pBR322/pUC origin of replication
   5071..5931    -  CDS            AmpR: β-lactamase; bla; confers resistance to ampicillin, carbenicillin, and related antibiotics
   5932..6036    -  promoter       AmpR promoter: bla
