>Addgene plasmid #149364 | pcDNA3-RTP1S | addgene full sequence | sequence record 305861 | Addgene NGS Result
TGACGTCGACGGATCGGGAGATCTCCCGATCCCCTATGGTGCACTCTCAGTACAATCTGCTCTGATGCCG
CATAGTTAAGCCAGTATCTGCTCCCTGCTTGTGTGTTGGAGGTCGCTGAGTAGTGCGCGAGCAAAATTTA
AGCTACAACAAGGCAAGGCTTGACCGACAATTGCATGAAGAATCTGCTTAGGGTTAGGCGTTTTGCGCTG
CTTCGCGATGTACGGGCCAGATATACGCGTTGACATTGATTATTGACTAGTTATTAATAGTAATCAATTA
CGGGGTCATTAGTTCATAGCCCATATATGGAGTTCCGCGTTACATAACTTACGGTAAATGGCCCGCCTGG
CTGACCGCCCAACGACCCCCGCCCATTGACGTCAATAATGACGTATGTTCCCATAGTAACGCCAATAGGG
ACTTTCCATTGACGTCAATGGGTGGAGTATTTACGGTAAACTGCCCACTTGGCAGTACATCAAGTGTATC
ATATGCCAAGTACGCCCCCTATTGACGTCAATGACGGTAAATGGCCCGCCTGGCATTATGCCCAGTACAT
GACCTTATGGGACTTTCCTACTTGGCAGTACATCTACGTATTAGTCATCGCTATTACCATGGTGATGCGG
TTTTGGCAGTACATCAATGGGCGTGGATAGCGGTTTGACTCACGGGGATTTCCAAGTCTCCACCCCATTG
ACGTCAATGGGAGTTTGTTTTGGCACCAAAATCAACGGGACTTTCCAAAATGTCGTAACAACTCCGCCCC
ATTGACGCAAATGGGCGGTAGGCGTGTACGGTGGGAGGTCTATATAAGCAGAGCTCTCTGGCTAACTAGA
GAACCCACTGCTTACTGGCTTATCGAAATTAATACGACTCACTATAGGGAGACCCAAGCTTGCCACCATG
TGTAAGAGTGTGACCACAGGTGAGTGGAAGAAGGTCTTCTACGAGAAGATGGAGGAGGTGAAGCCAGCGG
ACAGCTGGGACTTCATCATAGACCCCAACCTCAAGCACAATGTGTTGGCCCCTGGCTGGAAGCAGTACCT
GGAACTTCATGCCTCAGGCAGGTTCCACTGTTCCTGGTGCTGGCACACCTGGCAGTCACCCCATGTAGTC
ATCCTCTTCCACATGTACCTGGACAAGGCTCAGCGCGCTGGTTCGGTGCGCATGCGTGTGTTCAAGCAGC
TCTGCTACGAGTGCGGTACAGCACGGCTGGATGAGTCCAGCATGCTGGAGGAGAACATCGAAAGCCTGGT
GGACAACCTCATCACCAGTTTGCGAGAGCAGTGCTACGGGGAGCGTGGTGGCCACTACCGCATCCATGTG
GCCAGCCGGCAGGACAACCGGCGACACCGCGGAGAGTTCTGCGAGGCCTGCCAGGAAGGCATCGTGCACT
GGAAGCCCAGTGAGAAGCTGCTGGAGGAGGAGGCGACCACCTACACCTTCTCCCGTGCTCCCAGCCCCAC
CAAACCGCAGGCTGAAACAGGCTCAGGCTGCAACTTCTGCTCCATTCCCTGGTGCTTATTTTGGGCCACG
GTTTTGATGCTCATCATCTACCTGCAATTCTCCTTCCGTACTTCTGTCTAAGCGGCCGCTCGAGCATGCA
TCTAGAGGGCCCTATTCTATAGTGTCACCTAAATGCTAGAGCTCGCTGATCAGCCTCGACTGTGCCTTCT
AGTTGCCAGCCATCTGTTGTTTGCCCCTCCCCCGTGCCTTCCTTGACCCTGGAAGGTGCCACTCCCACTG
TCCTTTCCTAATAAAATGAGGAAATTGCATCGCATTGTCTGAGTAGGTGTCATTCTATTCTGGGGGGTGG
GGTGGGGCAGGACAGCAAGGGGGAGGATTGGGAAGACAATAGCAGGCATGCTGGGGATGCGGTGGGCTCT
ATGGCTTCTGAGGCGGAAAGAACCAGCTGGGGCTCTAGGGGGTATCCCC
[124 nt withheld, positions 1940-2063]
C
[91 nt withheld, positions 2065-2155]
A
[49 nt withheld, positions 2157-2205]
CCTTTGACGTTGGAGTCCACGTTCTTT
[37 nt withheld, positions 2233-2269]
ACCCTATCTCGGTCTATTCTTTTGATTTATAAGGGATTTTGCCGATTTCGGCCTATTGGTTAAAAAATGA
GCTGATTTAACAAAAATTTAACGCGAATTAATTCTGTGGAATGTGTGTCAGTTAGGGTGTGGAAAGTCCC
CAGGCTCCCCAGCAGGCAGAAGTATGCAAAGCATGCATCTCAATTAGTCAGCAACCAGGTGTGGAAAGTC
CCCAGGCTCCCCAGCAGGCAGAAGTATGCAAAGCATGCATCTCAATTAGTCAGCAACCATAGTCCCGCCC
CTAACTCCGCCCATCCCGCCCCTAACTCCGCCCAGTTCCGCCCATTCTCCGCCCCATGGCTGACTAATTT
TTTTTATTTATGCAGAGGCCGAGGCCGCCTCTGCCTCTGAGCTATTCCAGAAGTAGTGAGGAGGCTTTTT
TGGAGGCCTAGGCTTTTGCAAAAAGCTCCCGGGAGCTTGTATATCCATTTTCGGATCTGATCAAGAGACA
GGATGAGGATCGTTTCGCATGATTGAACAAGATGGATTGCACGCAGGTTCTCCGGCCGCTTGGGTGGAGA
GGCTATTCGGCTATGACTGGGCACAACAGACAATCGGCTGCTCTGATGCCGCCGTGTTCCGGCTGTCAGC
GCAGGGGCGCCCGGTTCTTTTTGTCAAGACCGACCTGTCCGGTGCCCTGAATGAACTGCAGGACGAGGCA
GCGCGGCTATCGTGGCTGGCCACGACGGGCGTTCCTTGCGCAGCTGTGCTCGACGTTGTCACTGAAGCGG
GAAGGGACTGGCTGCTATTGGGCGAAGTGCCGGGGCAGGATCTCCTGTCATCTCACCTTGCTCCTGCCGA
GAAAGTATCCATCATGGCTGATGCAATGCGGCGGCTGCATACGCTTGATCCGGCTACCTGCCCATTCGAC
CACCAAGCGAAACATCGCATCGAGCGAGCACGTACTCGGATGGAAGCCGGTCTTGTCGATCAGGATGATC
TGGACGAAGAGCATCAGGGGCTCGCGCCAGCCGAACTGTTCGCCAGGCTCAAGGCGCGCATGCCCGACGG
CGAGGATCTCGTCGTGACCCATGGCGATGCCTGCTTGCCGAATATCATGGTGGAAAATGGCCGCTTTTCT
GGATTCATCGACTGTGGCCGGCTGGGTGTGGCGGACCGCTATCAGGACATAGCGTTGGCTACCCGTGATA
TTGCTGAAGAGCTTGGCGGCGAATGGGCTGACCGCTTCCTCGTGCTTTACGGTATCGCCGCTCCCGATTC
GCAGCGCATCGCCTTCTATCGCCTTCTTGACGAGTTCTTCTGAGCGGGACTCTGGGGTTCGAAATGACCG
ACCAAGCGACGCCCAACCTGCCATCACGAGATTTCGATTCCACCGCCGCCTTCTATGAAAGGTTGGGCTT
CGGAATCGTTTTCCGGGACGCCGGCTGGATGATCCTCCAGCGCGGGGATCTCATGCTGGAGTTCTTCGCC
CACCCCAACTTGTTTATTGCAGCTTATAATGGTTACAAATAAAGCAATAGCATCACAAATTTCACAAATA
AAGCATTTTTTTCACTGCATTCTAGTTGTGGTTTGTCCAAACTCATCAATGTATCTTATCATGTCTGTAT
ACCGTCGACCTCTAGCTAGAGCTTGGCGTAATCATGGTCATAGCTGTTTCCTGTGTGAAATTGTTATCCG
CTCACAATTCCACACAACATACGAGCCGGAAGCATAAAGTGTAAAGCCTGGGGTGCCTAATGAGTGAGCT
AACTCACATTAATTGCGTTGCGCTCACTGCCCGCTTTCCAGTCGGGAAACCTGTCGTGCCAGCTGCATTA
ATGAATCGGCCAACGCGCGGGGAGAGGCGGTTTGCGTATTGGGCGCTCTTCCGCTTCCTCGCTCACTGAC
TCGCTGCGCTCGGTCGTTCGGCTGCGGCGAGCGGTATCAGCTCACTCAAAGGCGGTAATACGGTTATCCA
CAGAATCAGGGGATAACGCAGGAAAGAACATGTGAGCAAAAGGCCAGCAAAAGGCCAGGAACCGTAAAAA
GGCCGCGTTGCTGGCGTTTTTCCATAGGCTCCGCCCCCCTGACGAGCATCACAAAAATCGACGCTCAAGT
CAGAGGTGGCGAAACCCGACAGGACTATAAAGATACCAGGCGTTTCCCCCTGGAAGCTCCCTCGTGCGCT
CTCCTGTTCCGACCCTGCCGCTTACCGGATACCTGTCCGCCTTTCTCCCTTCGGGAAGCGTGGCGCTTTC
TCATAGCTCACGCTGTAGGTATCTCAGTTCGGTGTAGGTCGTTCGCTCCAAGCTGGGCTGTGTGCACGAA
CCCCCCGTTCAGCCCGACCGCTGCGCCTTATCCGGTAACTATCGTCTTGAGTCCAACCCGGTAAGACACG
ACTTATCGCCACTGGCAGCAGCCACTGGTAACAGGATTAGCAGAGCGAGGTATGTAGGCGGTGCTACAGA
GTTCTTGAAGTGGTGGCCTAACTACGGCTACACTAGAAGAACAGTATTTGGTATCTGCGCTCTGCTGAAG
CCAGTTACCTTCGGAAAAAGAGTTGGTAGCTCTTGATCCGGCAAACAAACCACCGCTGGTAGCGGTGGTT
TTTTTGTTTGCAAGCAGCAGATTACGCGCAGAAAAAAAGGATCTCAAGAAGATCCTTTGATCTTTTCTAC
GGGGTCTGACGCTCAGTGGAACGAAAACTCACGTTAAGGGATTTTGGTCATGAGATTATCAAAAAGGATC
TTCACCTAGATCCTTTTAAATTAAAAATGAAGTTTTAAATCAATCTAAAGTATATATGAGTAAACTTGGT
CTGACAGTTACCAATGCTTAATCAGTGAGGCACCTATCTCAGCGATCTGTCTATTTCGTTCATCCATAGT
TGCCTGACTCCCCGTCGTGTAGATAACTACGATACGGGAGGGCTTACCATCTGGCCCCAGTGCTGCAATG
ATACCGCGAGACCCACGCTCACCGGCTCCAGATTTATCAGCAATAAACCAGCCAGCCGGAAGGGCCGAGC
GCAGAAGTGGTCCTGCAACTTTATCCGCCTCCATCCAGTCTATTAATTGTTGCCGGGAAGCTAGAGTAAG
TAGTTCGCCAGTTAATAGTTTGCGCAACGTTGTTGCCATTGCTACAGGCATCGTGGTGTCACGCTCGTCG
TTTGGTATGGCTTCATTCAGCTCCGGTTCCCAACGATCAAGGCGAGTTACATGATCCCCCATGTTGTGCA
AAAAAGCGGTTAGCTCCTTCGGTCCTCCGATCGTTGTCAGAAGTAAGTTGGCCGCAGTGTTATCACTCAT
GGTTATGGCAGCACTGCATAATTCTCTTACTGTCATGCCATCCGTAAGATGCTTTTCTGTGACTGGTGAG
TACTCAACCAAGTCATTCTGAGAATAGTGTATGCGGCGACCGAGTTGCTCTTGCCCGGCGTCAATACGGG
ATAATACCGCGCCACATAGCAGAACTTTAAAAGTGCTCATCATTGGAAAACGTTCTTCGGGGCGAAAACT
CTCAAGGATCTTACCGCTGTTGAGATCCAGTTCGATGTAACCCACTCGTGCACCCAACTGATCTTCAGCA
TCTTTTACTTTCACCAGCGTTTCTGGGTGAGCAAAAACAGGAAGGCAAAATGCCGCAAAAAAGGGAATAA
GGGCGACACGGAAATGTTGAATACTCATACTCTTCCTTTTTCAATATTATTGAAGCATTTATCAGGGTTA
TTGTCTCATGAGCGGATACATATTTGAATGTATTTAGAAAAATAAACAAATAGGGGTTCCGCGCACATTT
CCCCGAAAAGTGCCACC
Features (pLannotate 1.2.2; 21 found; start..end, strand, type, name):
     35..87      -  misc_feature   bom (fragment): basis of mobility region from pBR322
    242..621     +  enhancer       CMV enhancer: human cytomegalovirus immediate early enhancer
    622..825     +  promoter       CMV promoter: human cytomegalovirus (CMV) immediate early promoter
    821..854     +  LTR            5' LTR (truncated) (fragment): truncated 5' long terminal repeat (LTR) from HIV-1
    870..888     +  promoter       T7 promoter: promoter for bacteriophage T7 RNA polymerase
    893..1588    +  CDS            Rtp1 (fragment): RTP1_MOUSE - Also known as Gm604. Experimental evidence at protein level: Swiss-Prot protein existence level 1. Specifically promotes functional cell surface expression of olfactory receptors, but not of other GPCRs. From Mus musculus (Mouse).
   1626..1644    -  promoter       SP6 promoter: promoter for bacteriophage SP6 RNA polymerase
   1670..1894    +  polyA_signal   bGH poly(A) signal: bovine growth hormone polyadenylation signal
   1898..1919    +  promoter       SV40 promoter (fragment): SV40 enhancer and early promoter
   1940..2368    +  rep_origin     f1 ori (sequence partly withheld): f1 bacteriophage origin of replication; arrow indicates direction of (+) strand synthesis
   2382..2711    +  promoter       SV40 promoter: SV40 enhancer and early promoter
   2778..3569    +  CDS            neo: KKA2_KLEPN - Also known as kan, nptII. Experimental evidence at protein level: Swiss-Prot protein existence level 1. Resistance to kanamycin, neomycin, paromomycin, ribostamycin, butirosin and gentamicin B. From Klebsiella pneumoniae.
   3593..3751    +  CDS            ble (fragment): BLE_KLEPN - Experimental evidence at protein level: Swiss-Prot protein existence level 1. Binding protein with a strong affinity to the bleomycin family of antibiotics. Binds to CL990; an antimitotic-antibiotic compound. From Klebsiella pneumoniae.
   3746..3867    +  polyA_signal   SV40 poly(A) signal: SV40 polyadenylation signal
   3940..3956    -  protein_bind   lac operator: The lac repressor binds to the lac operator to inhibit transcription in E. coli. This inhibition can be relieved by adding lactose or isopropyl-β-D-thiogalactopyranoside (IPTG). lac repressor encoded by lacI
   3964..3994    -  promoter       lac promoter: promoter for the E. coli lac operon
   4009..4030    -  protein_bind   CAP binding site: CAP binding activates transcription in the presence of cAMP. E. coli catabolite activator protein
   4043..4135    -  CDS            lacI (fragment): lac repressor; lacI; The lac repressor binds to the lac operator to inhibit transcription in E. coli. This inhibition can be relieved by adding lactose or isopropyl-β-D-thiogalactopyranoside (IPTG).
   4318..4906    -  rep_origin     ori: high-copy-number ColE1/pMB1/pBR322/pUC origin of replication
   5077..5937    -  CDS            AmpR: β-lactamase; bla; confers resistance to ampicillin, carbenicillin, and related antibiotics
   5938..6042    -  promoter       AmpR promoter: bla
