[The description below was written by a language model from this plasmid's Addgene catalogue record and pLannotate feature annotations shown in this document.]
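Description:
pcDNA3-RTP1S is a mammalian expression plasmid of about 6.1 kb, built on the pcDNA3 backbone to express mouse RTP1S, the short form of receptor transporting protein 1 (Rtp1). It is propagated in E. coli as a high-copy plasmid through a ColE1/pUC-type origin and selected with ampicillin via the β-lactamase gene and its native promoter. An f1 origin is also present, along with small lac promoter/operator, lacI and bom remnants that are backbone carry-over rather than functional parts of the design.

The RTP1S coding sequence was cloned between HindIII and NotI, downstream of the human cytomegalovirus immediate-early enhancer and promoter, and is followed by the bovine growth hormone polyadenylation signal, giving strong constitutive transcription in transfected mammalian cells. The annotation tool labels the roughly 700 bp coding region as a fragment of Rtp1, which is consistent with the insert being a shortened isoform rather than the full-length reference protein. No epitope tag or reporter is annotated. T7 and SP6 promoters flank the insert and can serve as sequencing sites or for in vitro transcription. A separate cassette, with the SV40 early promoter driving the neomycin phosphotransferase gene and ending in an SV40 poly(A) signal, allows G418 selection of stable transfectants. The short HIV-1 LTR and ble hits look like minor annotation matches, not functional elements.

Rtp1 specifically promotes functional cell-surface expression of olfactory receptors, so this plasmid is typically co-transfected with odorant receptor constructs to support receptor trafficking in heterologous cell assays, in keeping with the associated study of odorant responses in mouse olfactory sensory neurons. The depositor and repository sequences differ by one nucleotide in length and carry the same annotated features.
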