Addgene plasmid #149364: pcDNA3-RTP1S
Purpose: Expresses RTP1S in mammalian cells.
Depositing lab: Takeshi Imai. Depositing organization: Kyushu University. Publication: Widespread Inhibition, Antagonism, and Synergy in Mouse Olfactory Sensory Neurons In Vivo. Inagaki S, Iwata R, Iwamoto M, Imai T. Cell Rep. 2020 Jun 30;31(13):107814. doi: 10.1016/j.celrep.2020.107814. PubMed 32610120.
Backbone
  Vector backbone: pcDNA3
  Vector type: Mammalian Expression
Growth in bacteria
  Bacterial resistance: Ampicillin, 100 μg/mL
  Growth temperature: 37°C
  Growth strain: DH5alpha
  Copy number: High Copy
Gene/Insert
  Gene/Insert name: RTP1S
  Species: M. musculus (mouse)
  GenBank ID: EU070411
  Entrez Gene: Rtp1 (a.k.a. Gm1766, Gm604)
  Promoter: CMV
  Cloning method: Restriction Enzyme; 5′ cloning site HindIII (unknown if destroyed); 3′ cloning site NotI (unknown if destroyed)
  Sequencing primers: 5′ T7
Terms and licenses: Academic/Nonprofit Terms; Industry Terms: Not Available to Industry
How to cite: pcDNA3-RTP1S was a gift from Takeshi Imai (Addgene plasmid # 149364 ; http://n2t.net/addgene:149364 ; RRID:Addgene_149364)
